Addgene plasmid #111248: pSW002
Purpose: (Empty Backbone) Broad host-range bacterial vector
Depositing lab: Rosemarie Wilton. Depositing organization: Argonne National Laboratory. Publication: A New Suite of Plasmid Vectors for Fluorescence-Based Imaging of Root Colonizing Pseudomonads. Wilton R, Ahrendt AJ, Shinde S, Sholto-Douglas DJ, Johnson JL, Brennan MB, Kemner KM. Front Plant Sci. 2018 Feb 1;8:2242. doi: 10.3389/fpls.2017.02242. eCollection 2017. PubMed 29449848.
Backbone
  Vector backbone: pME6031
  Backbone manufacturer: Dieter Haas; obtained from Culture Collection of Switzerland
  Backbone size (bp): 8248
  Modifications to backbone: Several restriction sites were removed to facilitate cloning
  Vector type: Bacterial Expression
Growth in bacteria
  Bacterial resistance: Tetracycline, 10 μg/mL
  Growth temperature: 37°C
  Growth strain: DH5alpha
  Copy number: Low Copy
Terms and licenses: Academic/Nonprofit Terms; Industry Terms: Not Available to Industry
How to cite: pSW002 was a gift from Rosemarie Wilton (Addgene plasmid # 111248 ; http://n2t.net/addgene:111248 ; RRID:Addgene_111248)
