[The description below was written by a language model from this plasmid's Addgene catalogue record and pLannotate feature annotations shown in this document.]
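Description:
pSW002 is an empty broad host-range bacterial expression backbone of 8,248 bp, derived from pME6031 by removing several restriction sites to make subsequent cloning easier. It is a shuttle-type plasmid carrying two replication systems. The pVS1 module from a Pseudomonas plasmid, made up of the oriV origin, the RepA replication protein and the StaA stability protein, supports replication and stable inheritance in pseudomonads and related Gram-negative hosts. A p15A origin allows propagation in E. coli, where the plasmid is recorded as low copy. Selection relies on tetracycline, provided by a tetA efflux gene (TcR) with the divergently oriented TetR regulatory gene beside it.

No insert, promoter or reporter is annotated, which fits its listing as an empty backbone, and the record does not state the position or composition of the cloning site. The remaining annotations are short fragments: partial β-lactamase and kanamycin phosphotransferase sequences, pieces of an integrase and a Tn903 transposition protein, a bom fragment, a short RSF ori match and a fragment homologous to a Sinorhizobium protein. These look like remnants of the plasmid's construction history, and none should be assumed to confer resistance or mobilisation, since tetracycline is the only listed marker. The associated publication describes a suite of vectors for fluorescence-based imaging of root-colonizing pseudomonads, which suggests that pSW002 is the parental scaffold into which expression cassettes such as fluorescent protein genes can be cloned for stable maintenance in Pseudomonas strains.
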