Features (pLannotate 1.2.2; 13 found; start..end, strand, type, name):
    218..619     +  CDS            Y4CG_SINFN (fragment): Protein inferred from homology: Swiss-Prot protein existence level 3. From Sinorhizobium fredii (strain NBRC 101917 / NGR234).
   1179..1808    +  CDS            pVS1 StaA: stability protein from the Pseudomonas plasmid pVS1 (Heeb et al., 2000)
   2237..3310    +  CDS            pVS1 RepA: replication protein from the Pseudomonas plasmid pVS1 (Heeb et al., 2000)
   3376..3570    +  rep_origin     pVS1 oriV: origin of replication for the Pseudomonas plasmid pVS1 (Heeb et al., 2000)
   3800..4113    +  CDS            bla(M) (fragment): β-lactamase lacking the signal sequence; bla(M); allows cytosolic expression of β-lactamase
   4279..4824    +  rep_origin     p15A ori: Plasmids containing the medium-copy-number p15A origin of replication can be propagated in E. coli cells that contain a second plasmid with the ColE1 origin.
   4912..4967    +  rep_origin     RSF ori (fragment): Plasmids containing the RSF 1030 origin of replication can be propagated in E. coli cells that contain additional plasmids with compatible origins.
   5066..5092    -  misc_feature   bom (fragment): basis of mobility region from pBR322
   5275..5412    -  CDS            int (fragment): INT2_ECOLX - Protein inferred from homology: Swiss-Prot protein existence level 3. Putative integrase believed to be involved in the insertion of antibiotic resistance genes into plasmids and transposons. From Escherichia coli.
   5525..5790    +  CDS            KanR (fragment): aminoglycoside phosphotransferase; aph(3')-Ia; confers resistance to kanamycin
   5931..6077    +  CDS            TRA2_ECOLX (fragment): Protein predicted: Swiss-Prot protein existence level 4. Required for transposition of transposon Tn903. From Escherichia coli.
   6250..6900    -  CDS            TetR: tetracycline resistance regulatory protein; tetR
   7006..8205    +  CDS            TcR: tetracycline efflux protein; tetA; confers resistance to tetracycline
>Addgene plasmid #111248 | pSW002 | addgene full sequence | sequence record 215262 | Addgene NGS Result
GATCCAACCCCTCCGCTGCTATAGTGCAGTCGGCTTCTGACGTTCAGTGCAGCCGTCTTCTGAAAACGAC
ATGTCGCACAAGTCCTAAGTTACGCGACAGGCTGCCGCCCTGCCCTTTTCCTGGCGTTTTCTTGTCGCGT
GTTTTAGTCGCATAAAGTAGAATACTTGCGACTAGAACCGGAGACATTACGCCATGAACAAGAGCGCCGC
CGCTGGCCTGCTGGGCTATGCCCGCGTCAGCACCGACGACCAGGACTTGACCAACCAACGGGCCGAACTG
CACGCGGCCGGCTGCACCAAGCTGTTTTCCGAGAAGATCACCGGCACCAGGCGCGACCGCCCGGAGCTGG
CCAGGATGCTTGACCACCTACGCCCTGGCGACGTTGTGACAGTGACCAGGCTAGACCGCCTGGCCCGCAG
CACCCGCGACCTACTGGACATTGCCGAGCGCATCCAGGAGGCCGGCGCGGGCCTGCGTAGCCTGGCAGAG
CCGTGGGCCGACACCACCACGCCGGCCGGCCGCATGGTGTTGACCGTGTTCGCCGGCATTGCCGAGTTCG
AGCGTTCCCTAATCATCGACCGCACCCGGAGCGGGCGCGAGGCCGCCAAGGCCCGAGGCGTGAAGTTTGG
CCCCCGCCCTACCCTCACCCCGGCACAGATCGCGCACGCCCGCGAGCTGATCGACCAGGAAGGCCGCACC
GTGAAAGAGGCGGCTGCACTGCTTGGCGTGCATCGCTCGACCCTGTACCGCGCACTTGAGCGCAGCGAGG
AAGTGACGCCCACCGAGGCCAGGCGGCGCGGTGCCTTCCGTGAGGACGCATTGACCGAGGCCGACGCCCT
GGCAGCCGCCGAGAATGAACGCCAAGAGGAACAAGCATGAAACCGCACCAGGACGGCCAGGACGAACCGT
TTTTCATTACCGAAGAGATCGAGGCGGAGATGATCGCGGCCGGGTACGTGTTCGAGCCGCCCGCGCACGT
CTCAACCGTGCGGCTGCATGAAATCCTGGCCGGTTTGTCTGATGCCAAGCTGGCGGCCTGGCCGGCCAGC
TTGGCCGCTGAAGAAACCGAGCGCCGCCGTCTAAAAAGGTGATGTGTATTTGAGTAAAACAGCTTGCGTC
ATGCGGTCGCTGCGTATATGATGCGATGAGTAAATAAACAAATACGCAAGGGGAACGCATGAAGGTTATC
GCTGTACTTAACCAGAAAGGCGGGTCAGGCAAGACGACCATCGCAACCCATCTAGCCCGCGCCCTGCAAC
TCGCCGGGGCCGATGTTCTGTTAGTCGATTCCGATCCCCAGGGCAGTGCCCGCGATTGGGCGGCCGTGCG
GGAAGATCAACCGCTAACCGTTGTCGGCATCGACCGCCCGACGATTGACCGCGACGTGAAGGCCATCGGC
CGGCGCGACTTCGTAGTGATCGACGGAGCGCCCCAGGCGGCGGACTTGGCTGTGTCCGCGATCAAGGCAG
CCGACTTCGTGCTGATTCCGGTGCAGCCAAGCCCTTACGACATATGGGCCACCGCCGACCTGGTGGAGCT
GGTTAAGCAGCGCATTGAGGTCACGGATGGAAGGCTACAAGCGGCCTTTGTCGTGTCGCGGGCGATCAAA
GGCACGCGCATCGGCGGTGAGGTTGCCGAGGCGCTGGCCGGGTACGAGCTGCCCATTCTTGAGTCCCGTA
TCACGCAGCGCGTGAGCTACCCAGGCACTGCCGCCGCCGGCACAACCGTTCTTGAATCAGAACCCGAGGG
CGACGCTGCCCGCGAGGTCCAGGCGCTGGCCGCTGAAATTAAATCAAAACTCATTTGAGTTAATGAGGTA
AAGAGAAAATGAGCAAAAGCACAAACACGCTAAGTGCCGGCCGTCCGAGCGCACGCAGCAGCAAGGCTGC
AACGTTGGCCAGCCTGGCAGACACGCCAGCCATGAAGCGGGTCAACTTTCAGTTGCCGGCGGAGGATCAC
ACCAAGCTGAAGATGTACGCGGTACGCCAAGGCAAGACCATTACCGAGCTGCTATCTGAATACATCGCGC
AGCTACCAGAGTAAATGAGCAAATGAATAAATGAGTAGATGAATTTTAGCGGCTAAAGGAGGCGGCATGG
AAAATCAAGAACAACCAGGCACCGACGCCGTGGAATGCCCCATGTGTGGAGGAACGGGCGGTTGGCCAGG
CGTAAGCGGCTGGGTTGTCTGCCGGCCCTGCAATGGCACTGGAACCCCCAAGCCCGAGGAATCGGCGTGA
GCGGTCGCAAACCATCCGGCCCGGTACAAATCGGCGCGGCGCTGGGTGATGACCTGGTGGAGAAGTTGAA
GGCCGCGCAGGCCGCCCAGCGGCAACGCATCGAGGCAGAAGCACGCCCCGGTGAATCGTGGCAAGCAGCC
GCTGATCGAATCCGCAAAGAATCCCGGCAACCGCCGGCAGCCGGTGCGCCGTCGATTAGGAAGCCGCCCA
AGGGCGACGAGCAACCAGATTTTTTCGTTCCGATGCTCTATGACGTGGGCACCCGCGATAGTCGCAGCAT
CATGGACGTGGCCGTTTTCCGTCTGTCGAAGCGTGACCGACGAGCTGGCGAGGTGATCCGCTACGAGCTT
CCAGACGGGCACGTAGAGGTTTCCGCAGGGCCGGCCGGCATGGCCAGTGTGTGGGATTACGACCTGGTAC
TGATGGCGGTTTCCCATCTAACCGAATCCATGAACCGATACCGGGAAGGGAAGGGAGACAAGCCCGGCCG
CGTGTTCCGTCCACACGTTGCGGACGTACTCAAGTTCTGCCGGCGAGCCGATGGCGGAAAGCAGAAAGAC
GACCTGGTAGAAACCTGCATTCGGTTAAACACCACGCACGTTGCCATGCAGCGTACGAAGAAGGCCAAGA
ACGGCCGCCTGGTGACGGTATCCGAGGGTGAAGCCTTGATTAGCCGCTACAAGATCGTAAAGAGCGAAAC
CGGGCGGCCGGAGTACATCGAGATCGAGCTAGCTGATTGGATGTACCGCGAGATCACAGAAGGCAAGAAC
CCGGACGTGCTGACGGTTCACCCCGATTACTTTTTGATCGATCCCGGCATCGGCCGTTTTCTCTACCGCC
TGGCACGCCGCGCCGCAGGCAAGGCAGAAGCCAGATGGTTGTTCAAGACGATCTACGAACGCAGTGGCAG
CGCCGGAGAGTTCAAGAAGTTCTGTTTCACCGTGCGCAAGCTGATCGGGTCAAATGACCTGCCGGAGTAC
GATTTGAAGGAGGAGGCGGGGCAGGCTGGCCCGATCCTAGTCATGCGCTACCGCAACCTGATCGAGGGCG
AAGCATCCGCCGGTTCCTAATGTACGGAGCAGATGCTAGGGCAAATTGCCCTAGCAGGGGAAAAAGGTCG
AAAAGGTCTCTTTCCTGTGGATAGCACGTACATTGGGAACCCAAAGCCGTACATTGGGAACCGGAACCCG
TACATTGGGAACCCAAAGCCGTACATTGGGAACCGGTCACACATGTAAGTGACTGATATAAAAGAGAAAA
AAGGCGATTTTTCCGCCTAAAACTCTTTAAAACTTATTAAAACTCTTAAAACCCGCCTGGCCTGTGCATA
ACTGTCTGGCCAGCGCACAGCCGAAGAGCTGCAAAAAGCGCCTACCCTTCGGTCGCTGCGCTCCCTACGC
CCCGCCGCTTCGCGTCGGCCTATCGCGGCCGATGGCCGCTCAAAAATGGCTGGCCTACGGCCAGGCAATC
TACCAGGGCGCGGACAAGCCGCGCCGTCGCCACTCGACCGCCGGCGCTGAGGTCTGCCTCGTGAAGAAGG
TGTTGCTGACTCATACCAGGCAATGGCAACAACGTTGCGCAAACTATTAACTGGCGAACTACTTACTCTA
GCTTCCCGGCAACAATTAATAGACTGGATGGAGGCGGATAAAGTTGCAGGACCACTTCTGCGCTCGGCCC
TTCCGGCTGGCTGGTTTATTGCTGATAAATCTGGAGCCGGTGAGCGTGGGTCTCGCGGTATCATTGCAGC
ACTGGGGCCAGATGGTAAGCCCTCCCGTATCGTAGTTATCTACACGACGGGGAGTCAGGCAACTATGGAT
GAACGAAATAGACAGATCGCTGAGATAGGTGCCTCACTGATTAAGCATTGGTAACTGTCAGACCAAGTTT
ACTCATATATACTTTAGATTGATTTAAAACTTCATTTTTAATTTAAAAGGATCTAGGTGAAGATCCTTTT
TGATAATCTCATGACCAAAATCCCTTAACGTGAGTTTTCGTTCCACTGAGCGTCAGACCCCTTAATAAGA
TGATCTTCTTGAGATCGTTTTGGTCTGCGCGTAATCTCTTGCTCTGAAAACGAAAAAACCGCCTTGCAGG
GCGGTTTTTCGAAGGTTCTCTGAGCTACCAACTCTTTGAACCGAGGTAACTGGCTTGGAGGAGCGCAGTC
ACCAAAACTTGTCCTTTCAGTTTAGCCTTAACCGGCGCATGACTTCAAGACTAACTCCTCTAAATCAATT
ACCAGTGGCTGCTGCCAGTGGTGCTTTTGCATGTCTTTCCGGGTTGGACTCAAGACGATAGTTACCGGAT
AAGGCGCAGCGGTCGGACTGAACGGGGGGTTCGTGCATACAGTCCAGCTTGGAGCGAACTGCCTACCCGG
AACTGAGTGTCAGGCGTGGAATGAGACAAACGCGGCCATAACAGCGGAATGACACCGGTAAACCGAAAGG
CAGGAACAGGAGAGCGCACGAGGGAGCCGCCAGGGGGAAACGCCTGGTATCTTTATAGTCCTGTCGGGTT
TCGCCACCACTGATTTGAGCGTCAGATTTCGTGATGCTTGTCAGGGGGGCGGAGCCTATGGAAAAACGGC
TTTGCCGCGGCCCTCTCACTTCCCTGTTAAGTATCTTCCTGGCATCTTCCAGGAAATCTCCGCCCCGTTC
GTAAGCCATTTCCGCTCGCCGCAGTCGAACGACCGAGCGTAGCGAGTCAGTGAGCGAGGAAGCGGAATAT
ATCCTGTATCACATATTCTGCTGACGCACCGGTGCAGCCTTTTTTCTCCTGCCACATGAAGCACTTCACT
GACACCCTCATCAGTGCCAACATAGTAAGCCAGTATACACTCCGCTAGCGCTGAGGTCTGCCTCGTGAAG
AAGGTGTTGCTGACTCATACCAGGTAGTCCGAGGAGCTTTATGCTTGTAAACCGTTTTGTGAAAAAATTT
TTAAAATAAAAAAGGGGACCTCTAGGGTCCCCAATTAATTAGTAATATAATCTATTAAAGGTCATTCAAA
AGGTCATCCACCGGATCAATTCCCCTGCTCGCGCAGGCTGGGTGCCAAGCTCTCGGGTAACATCAAGGCC
CGATCCTTGGAGCCCTTGCCCTCCCGCACGATGATCGTGCCGTGATCGAAATCCAGATCCTTGACCCGCA
GTTGCAAACCCTCACTGATCCGCTAGTCCGAGGCCTCGAGATCTATCGATGCATGCCATGGTACCCGGGA
GCTCGAATTCGAAGCTTCTGCAGACGCGTCGACGTCATATGGATCCGATATCGCCGTGGCGGCCAGCTTT
TGCCATTCTCACCGGATTCAGTCGTCACTCATGGTGATTTCTCACTTGATAACCTTATTTTTGACGAGGG
GAAATTAATAGGTTGTATTGATGTTGGACGAGTCGGAATCGCAGACCGATACCAGGATCTTGCCATCCTA
TGGAACTGCCTCGGTGAGTTTTCTCCTTCATTACAGAAACGGCTTTTTCAAAAATATGGTATTGATAATC
CTGATATGAATAAATTGCAGTTTCATTTGATGCTCGATGAGTTTTTCTAATCAGAATTGGTTAATTGGTT
GTAACACTGGCAGAGCATTACGCTGACTTGACGGGACGGCGGCTTTGTTGAATAAATCGAACTTTTGCTG
AGTTGAAGGATCAGATCACGCATCTTCCCGACAACGCAGACCGTTCCGTGGCAAAGCAAAAGTTCAAAAT
CACCAACTGGTCCACCTACAACAAAGCTCTCATCAACCGTGGCTCCCTCACTTTCTGGCTGGATGATGGG
GCGATTCAGGCCTGGTATGAGTCAGCAACACCTTCTTCACGAGGCAGACCTCAGCGCCAGAAGGCCGCCA
GAGAGGCCGAGCGCGGCCGTGAGGCTTGGACGCTAGGGCAGGGCATGAAAAAGCCCGTAGCGGGCTGCTA
CGGGCGTCTGACGCGGTGGAAAGGGGGAGGGGATGTTGTCTACATGGCTCTGCTGTAGTGAGTGGGTTGC
GCTCCGGCAGCGGTCCTGATCAATCGTCACCCTTTCTCGGTCCTTCAACGTTCCTGACAACGAGCCTCCT
TTTCGCCAATCCATCGACAATCACCGCGAGTCCCTGCTCGAACGCTGCGTCCGGACCGGCTTCGTCGAAG
GCGTCTATCGCGGCCCGCAACAGCGGCGAGAGCGGAGCCTGTTCAACGGTGCCGCCGCGCTCGCCGGCAT
CGCTGTCGCCGGCCTGCTCCTCAAGCACGGCCCCAACAGTGAAGTAGCTGATTGTCATCAGCGCATTGAC
GGCGTCCCCGGCCGAAAAACCCGCCTCGCAGAGGAAGCGAAGCTGCGCGTCGGCCGTTTCCATCTGCGGT
GCGCCCGGTCGCGTGCCGGCATGGATGCGCGCGCCATCGCGGTAGGCGAGCAGCGCCTGCCTGAAGCTGC
GGGCATTCCCGATCAGAAATGAGCGCCAGTCGTCGTCGGCTCTCGGCACCGAATGCGTATGATTCTCCGC
CAGCATGGCTTCGGCCAGTGCGTCGAGCAGCGCCCGCTTGTTCCTGAAGTGCCAGTAAAGCGCCGGCTGC
TGAACCCCCAACCGTTCCGCCAGTTTGCGTGTCGTCAGACCGTCTACGCCGACCTCGTTCAACAGGTCCA
GGGCGGCACGGATCACTGTATTCGGCTGCAACTTTGTCATGCTTGACACTTTATCACTGATAAACATAAT
ATGTCCACCAACTTATCAGTGATAAAGAATCCGCGCGTTCAATCGGACCAGCGGAGGCTGGTCCGGAGGC
CAGACGTGAAACCCAACATACCCCTGATCGTAATTCTGAGCACTGTCGCGCTCGACGCTGTCGGCATCGG
CCTGATTATGCCGGTGCTGCCGGGCCTCCTGCGCGATCTGGTTCACTCGAACGACGTCACCGCCCACTAT
GGCATTCTGCTGGCGCTGTATGCGTTGGTGCAATTTGCCTGCGCACCTGTGCTGGGCGCGCTGTCGGATC
GTTTCGGGCGGCGGCCAATCTTGCTCGTCTCGCTGGCCGGCGCCACTGTCGACTACGCCATCATGGCGAC
AGCGCCTTTCCTTTGGGTTCTCTATATCGGGCGGATCGTGGCCGGCATCACCGGGGCGACTGGGGCGGTA
GCCGGCGCTTATATTGCCGATATCACTGATGGCGATGAGCGCGCGCGGCACTTCGGCTTCATGAGCGCCT
GTTTCGGGTTCGGGATGGTCGCGGGACCTGTGCTCGGTGGGCTGATGGGCGGTTTCTCCCCCCACGCTCC
GTTCTTCGCCGCGGCAGCCTTGAACGGCCTCAATTTCCTGACGGGCTGTTTCCTTTTGCCGGAGTCGCAC
AAAGGCGAACGCCGGCCGTTACGCCGGGAGGCTCTCAACCCGCTCGCTTCGTTCCGGTGGGCCCGGGGCA
TGACCGTCGTCGCCGCCCTGATGGCGGTCTTCTTCATCATGCAACTTGTCGGACAGGTGCCGGCCGCGCT
TTGGGTCATTTTCGGCGAGGATCGCTTTCACTGGGACGCGACCACGATCGGCATTTCGCTTGCCGCATTT
GGCATTCTGCATTCACTCGCCCAGGCAATGATCACCGGCCCTGTAGCCGCCCGGCTCGGCGAAAGGCGGG
CACTCATGCTCGGAATGATTGCCGACGGCACAGGCTACATCCTGCTTGCCTTCGCGACACGGGGATGGAT
GGCGTTCCCGATCATGGTCCTGCTTGCTTCGGGTGGCATCGGAATGCCGGCGCTGCAAGCAATGTTGTCC
AGGCAGGTGGATGAGGAACGTCAGGGGCAGCTGCAAGGCTCACTGGCGGCGCTCACCAGCCTGACCTCGA
TCGTCGGACCCCTCCTCTTCACGGCGATCTATGCGGCTTCTATAACAACGTGGAACGGGTGGGCATGGAT
TGCAGGCGCTGCCCTCTACTTGCTCTGCCTGCCGGCGCTGCGTCGCGGGCTTTGGAGCGGCGCAGGGCAA
CGAGCCGATCGCTGATCGTGGAAACGATAGGGGCCGCTCTAGTACTAGCTAGAACTAT
